>Addgene plasmid #172856 | Syk tSH2 R44A in pET-30a(+) | addgene full sequence | sequence record 346799 | Addgene NGS Result
TAATACGACTCACTATAGGGGAATTGTGAGCGGATAACAATTCCCCTCTAGAAATAATTTTGTTTAACTT
TAAGAAGGAGATATACATATGGGTAGTAGTCATCATCATCATCACCATGATTATGATATTCCGACCACCG
AAAATCTGTATTTTCAGAGTGCAAATCATCTGACCTATTTCTTTGGCAATATTACCCGTGAAGAAGCCGA
AGATTATCTGGTTCAGGGTGGCATGACCGATGGTCTGTATCTGCTGCGTCAGAGTGCAAATTATCTGGGT
GGTTTTGCACTGAGCGTTGCACATAATCGTAAAGCCCATCATTATACCATTGAACGCGAACTGAATGGTA
CCTATGCAATTAGTGGTGGTCGCGCCCATGCCAGTCCGGCAGATCTGTGTCATTATCATAGTCAGGAACC
GGATGGCCTGATTTGTCTGCTGAAAAAACCGTTTAATCGTCCGCCGGGCGTTCAGCCGAAAACCGGCCCT
TTTGAAGATCTGAAAGAAAATCTGATTCGCGAATATGTTAAACAGACCTGGAATCTGCAGGGTCAGGCCC
TGGAACAGGCAATTATTAGTCAGAAACCGCAGCTGGAAAAACTGATTGCAACCACCGCACATGAAAAAAT
GCCGTGGTTTCATGGCAATATTAGTCGTGATGAAAGCGAACAGACCGTTCTGATTGGCAGTAAAACCAAT
GGTAAATTTCTGATTCGCGCCCGTGATAATAGCGGTAGCTATGCCCTGTGCCTGCTGCATGAAGGTAAAG
TTCTGCATTATCGTATTGATCGTGATAAAACCGGTAAACTGAGTATTCCGGAAGGCAAAAAATTTGATAC
CCTGTGGCAGCTGGTTGAACATTATAGCTATAAACCGGATGGTCTGCTGCGCGTGCTGACCGTTCCGTGC
CAGAAAATTGGCGCCCAGTAACTCGAGCACCACCACCACCACCACTGAGATCCGGCTGCTAACAAAGCCC
GAAAGGAAGCTGAGTTGGCTGCTGCCACCGCTGAGCAATAACTAGCATAACCCCTTGGGGCCTCTAAACG
GGTCTTGAGGGGTTTTTTGCTGAAAGGAGGAACTATATCCGGATTGGCGAATGGG
[124 nt withheld, positions 1106-1229]
C
[91 nt withheld, positions 1231-1321]
A
[49 nt withheld, positions 1323-1371]
CCTTTGACGTTGGAGTCCACGTTCTTTAATAGTGGACTCTTGTTCCAAACTGGAACAACACTCAACCCTA
TCTCGGTCTATTCTTTTGATTTATAAGGGATTTTGCCGATTTCGGCCTATTGGTTAAAAAATGAGCTGAT
TTAACAAAAATTTAACGCGAATTTTAACAAAATATTAACGCTTACAATTTAGGTGGCACTTTTCGGGGAA
ATGTGCGCGGAACCCCTATTTGTTTATTTTTCTAAATACATTCAAATATGTATCCGCTCATGAATTAATT
CTTAGAAAAACTCATCGAGCATCAAATGAAACTGCAATTTATTCATATCAGGATTATCAATACCATATTT
TTGAAAAAGCCGTTTCTGTAATGAAGGAGAAAACTCACCGAGGCAGTTCCATAGGATGGCAAGATCCTGG
TATCGGTCTGCGATTCCGACTCGTCCAACATCAATACAACCTATTAATTTCCCCTCGTCAAAAATAAGGT
TATCAAGTGAGAAATCACCATGAGTGACGACTGAATCCGGTGAGAATGGCAAAAGTTTATGCATTTCTTT
CCAGACTTGTTCAACAGGCCAGCCATTACGCTCGTCATCAAAATCACTCGCATCAACCAAACCGTTATTC
ATTCGTGATTGCGCCTGAGCGAGACGAAATACGCGATCGCTGTTAAAAGGACAATTACAAACAGGAATCG
AATGCAACCGGCGCAGGAACACTGCCAGCGCATCAACAATATTTTCACCTGAATCAGGATATTCTTCTAA
TACCTGGAATGCTGTTTTCCCGGGGATCGCAGTGGTGAGTAACCATGCATCATCAGGAGTACGGATAAAA
TGCTTGATGGTCGGAAGAGGCATAAATTCCGTCAGCCAGTTTAGTCTGACCATCTCATCTGTAACATCAT
TGGCAACGCTACCTTTGCCATGTTTCAGAAACAACTCTGGCGCATCGGGCTTCCCATACAATCGATAGAT
TGTCGCACCTGATTGCCCGACATTATCGCGAGCCCATTTATACCCATATAAATCAGCATCCATGTTGGAA
TTTAATCGCGGCCTAGAGCAAGACGTTTCCCGTTGAATATGGCTCATAACACCCCTTGTATTACTGTTTA
TGTAAGCAGACAGTTTTATTGTTCATGACCAAAATCCCTTAACGTGAGTTTTCGTTCCACTGAGCGTCAG
ACCCCGTAGAAAAGATCAAAGGATCTTCTTGAGATCCTTTTTTTCTGCGCGTAATCTGCTGCTTGCAAAC
AAAAAAACCACCGCTACCAGCGGTGGTTTGTTTGCCGGATCAAGAGCTACCAACTCTTTTTCCGAAGGTA
ACTGGCTTCAGCAGAGCGCAGATACCAAATACTGTCCTTCTAGTGTAGCCGTAGTTAGGCCACCACTTCA
AGAACTCTGTAGCACCGCCTACATACCTCGCTCTGCTAATCCTGTTACCAGTGGCTGCTGCCAGTGGCGA
TAAGTCGTGTCTTACCGGGTTGGACTCAAGACGATAGTTACCGGATAAGGCGCAGCGGTCGGGCTGAACG
GGGGGTTCGTGCACACAGCCCAGCTTGGAGCGAACGACCTACACCGAACTGAGATACCTACAGCGTGAGC
TATGAGAAAGCGCCACGCTTCCCGAAGGGAGAAAGGCGGACAGGTATCCGGTAAGCGGCAGGGTCGGAAC
AGGAGAGCGCACGAGGGAGCTTCCAGGGGGAAACGCCTGGTATCTTTATAGTCCTGTCGGGTTTCGCCAC
CTCTGACTTGAGCGTCGATTTTTGTGATGCTCGTCAGGGGGGCGGAGCCTATGGAAAAACGCCAGCAACG
CGGCCTTTTTACGGTTCCTGGCCTTTTGCTGGCCTTTTGCTCACATGTTCTTTCCTGCGTTATCCCCTGA
TTCTGTGGATAACCGTATTACCGCCTTTGAGTGAGCTGATACCGCTCGCCGCAGCCGAACGACCGAGCGC
AGCGAGTCAGTGAGCGAGGAAGCGGAAGAGCGCCTGATGCGGTATTTTCTCCTTACGCATCTGTGCGGTA
TTTCACACCGCAATGGTGCACTCTCAGTACAATCTGCTCTGATGCCGCATAGTTAAGCCAGTATACACTC
CGCTATCGCTACGTGACTGGGTCATGGCTGCGCCCCGACACCCGCCAACACCCGCTGACGCGCCCTGACG
GGCTTGTCTGCTCCCGGCATCCGCTTACAGACAAGCTGTGACCGTCTCCGGGAGCTGCATGTGTCAGAGG
TTTTCACCGTCATCACCGAAACGCGCGAGGCAGCTGCGGTAAAGCTCATCAGCGTGGTCGTGAAGCGATT
CACAGATGTCTGCCTGTTCATCCGCGTCCAGCTCGTTGAGTTTCTCCAGAAGCGTTAATGTCTGGCTTCT
GATAAAGCGGGCCATGTTAAGGGCGGTTTTTTCCTGTTTGGTCACTGATGCCTCCGTGTAAGGGGGATTT
CTGTTCATGGGGGTAATGATACCGATGAAACGAGAGAGGATGCTCACGATACGGGTTACTGATGATGAAC
ATGCCCGGTTACTGGAACGTTGTGAGGGTAAACAACTGGCGGTATGGATGCGGCGGGACCAGAGAAAAAT
CACTCAGGGTCAATGCCAGCGCTTCGTTAATACAGATGTAGGTGTTCCACAGGGTAGCCAGCAGCATCCT
GCGATGCAGATCCGGAACATAATGGTGCAGGGCGCTGACTTCCGCGTTTCCAGACTTTACGAAACACGGA
AACCGAAGACCATTCATGTTGTTGCTCAGGTCGCAGACGTTTTGCAGCAGCAGTCGCTTCACGTTCGCTC
GCGTATCGGTGATTCATTCTGCTAACCAGTAAGGCAACCCCGCCAGCCTAGCCGGGTCCTCAACGACAGG
AGCACGATCATGCGCACCCGTGGGGCCGCCATGCCGGCGATAATGGCCTGCTTCTCGCCGAAACGTTTGG
TGGCGGGACCAGTGACGAAGGCTTGAGCGAGGGCGTGCAAGATTCCGAATACCGCAAGCGACAGGCCGAT
CATCGTCGCGCTCCAGCGAAAGCGGTCCTCGCCGAAAATGACCCAGAGCGCTGCCGGCACCTGTCCTACG
AGTTGCATGATAAAGAAGACAGTCATAAGTGCGGCGACGATAGTCATGCCCCGCGCCCACCGGAAGGAGC
TGACTGGGTTGAAGGCTCTCAAGGGCATCGGTCGAGATCCCGGTGCCTAATGAGTGAGCTAACTTACATT
AATTGCGTTGCGCTCACTGCCCGCTTTCCAGTCGGGAAACCTGTCGTGCCAGCTGCATTAATGAATCGGC
CAACGCGCGGGGAGAGGCGGTTTGCGTATTGGGCGCCAGGGTGGTTTTTCTTTTCACCAGTGAGACGGGC
AACAGCTGATTGCCCTTCACCGCCTGGCCCTGAGAGAGTTGCAGCAAGCGGTCCACGCTGGTTTGCCCCA
GCAGGCGAAAATCCTGTTTGATGGTGGTTAACGGCGGGATATAACATGAGCTGTCTTCGGTATCGTCGTA
TCCCACTACCGAGATGTCCGCACCAACGCGCAGCCCGGACTCGGTAATGGCGCGCATTGCGCCCAGCGCC
ATCTGATCGTTGGCAACCAGCATCGCAGTGGGAACGATGCCCTCATTCAGCATTTGCATGGTTTGTTGAA
AACCGGACATGGCACTCCAGTCGCCTTCCCGTTCCGCTATCGGCTGAATTTGATTGCGAGTGAGATATTT
ATGCCAGCCAGCCAGACGCAGACGCGCCGAGACAGAACTTAATGGGCCCGCTAACAGCGCGATTTGCTGG
TGACCCAATGCGACCAGATGCTCCACGCCCAGTCGCGTACCGTCTTCATGGGAGAAAATAATACTGTTGA
TGGGTGTCTGGTCAGAGACATCAAGAAATAACGCCGGAACATTAGTGCAGGCAGCTTCCACAGCAATGGC
ATCCTGGTCATCCAGCGGATAGTTAATGATCAGCCCACTGACGCGTTGCGCGAGAAGATTGTGCACCGCC
GCTTTACAGGCTTCGACGCCGCTTCGTTCTACCATCGACACCACCACGCTGGCACCCAGTTGATCGGCGC
GAGATTTAATCGCCGCGACAATTTGCGACGGCGCGTGCAGGGCCAGACTGGAGGTGGCAACGCCAATCAG
CAACGACTGTTTGCCCGCCAGTTGTTGTGCCACGCGGTTGGGAATGTAATTCAGCTCCGCCATCGCCGCT
TCCACTTTTTCCCGCGTTTTCGCAGAAACGTGGCTGGCCTGGTTCACCACGCGGGAAACGGTCTGATAAG
AGACACCGGCATACTCTGCGACATCGTATAACGTTACTGGTTTCACATTCACCACCCTGAATTGACTCTC
TTCCGGGCGCTATCATGCCATACCGCGAAAGGTTTTGCGCCATTCGATGGTGTCCGGGATCTCGACGCTC
TCCCTTATGCGACTCCTGCATTAGGAAGCAGCCCAGTAGTAGGTTGAGGCCGTTGAGCACCGCCGCCGCA
AGGAATGGTGCATGCAAGGAGATGGCGCCCAACAGTCCCCCGGCCACGGGGCCTGCCACCATACCCACGC
CGAAACAAGCGCTCATGAGCCCGAAGTGGCGAGCCCGATCTTCCCCATCGGTGATGTCGGCGATATAGGC
GCCAGCAACCGCACCTGTGGCGCCGGTGATGCCGGCCACGATGCGTCCGGCGTAGAGGATCGAGATCGAT
CTCGATCCCGCGAAAT
Features (pLannotate 1.2.2; 19 found; start..end, strand, type, name):
      1..19      +  promoter       T7 promoter: promoter for bacteriophage T7 RNA polymerase
     20..44      +  protein_bind   lac operator: The lac repressor binds to the lac operator to inhibit transcription in E. coli. This inhibition can be relieved by adding lactose or isopropyl-β-D-thiogalactopyranoside (IPTG). lac repressor encoded by lacI
     59..81      +  RBS            RBS: efficient ribosome binding site from bacteriophage T7 gene 10 (Olins and Rangwala, 1989)
    158..928     +  CDS            Syk (fragment): KSYK_MOUSE - Also known as ptk72, Sykb. Experimental evidence at protein level: Swiss-Prot protein existence level 1. Non-receptor tyrosine kinase which mediates signal transduction downstream of a variety of transmembrane receptors including classical immunoreceptors like the B-cell receptor (BCR). Regulates several biological processes including innate and adaptive immunity, cell adhesion, osteoclast maturation, platelet activation and vascular development. Assembles into signaling complexes with activated receptors at the plasma membrane via interaction between its SH2 domains and the recep
    938..955     +  CDS            9xHis (fragment): 9xHis affinity tag
    965..1014    +  CDS            SET1 (fragment): solubility-enhancement tag derived from T7 phage gene 10B
   1022..1069    +  terminator     T7 terminator: transcription terminator for bacteriophage T7 RNA polymerase
   1106..1534    +  rep_origin     f1 ori (sequence partly withheld): f1 bacteriophage origin of replication; arrow indicates direction of (+) strand synthesis
   1587..1644    +  promoter       AmpR promoter (fragment): bla
   1653..2468    -  CDS            KanR: aminoglycoside phosphotransferase; aph(3')-Ia; confers resistance to kanamycin in bacteria or G418 (Geneticin®) in eukaryotes
   2590..3178    +  rep_origin     ori: high-copy-number ColE1/pMB1/pBR322/pUC origin of replication
   3364..3503    -  misc_feature   bom: basis of mobility region from pBR322
   3605..3796    -  CDS            rop: Rop protein, which maintains plasmids at low copy number; rop
   3813..4193    +  CDS            YPB1_ECOLX: Protein predicted: Swiss-Prot protein existence level 4. From Escherichia coli.
   4265..4556    -  CDS            TcR (fragment): tetracycline efflux protein; tet; confers resistance to tetracycline
   4571..4592    -  protein_bind   CAP binding site: CAP binding activates transcription in the presence of cAMP. E. coli catabolite activator protein
   4605..5687    -  CDS            lacI: lac repressor; lacI; The lac repressor binds to the lac operator to inhibit transcription in E. coli. This inhibition can be relieved by adding lactose or isopropyl-β-D-thiogalactopyranoside (IPTG).
   5688..5765    -  promoter       lacI promoter: lacI
   5773..6052    -  CDS            TcR (fragment): tetracycline efflux protein; tet; confers resistance to tetracycline
