[The description below was written by a language model from this plasmid's Addgene catalogue record and pLannotate feature annotations shown in this document.]
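Description:
Syk tSH2 R44A in pET-30a(+) is a bacterial expression plasmid built on the Novagen pET-30a(+) backbone for producing a fragment of mouse spleen tyrosine kinase (Syk) in E. coli. It is about 6.1 kb and is selected with kanamycin through an aph(3')-Ia resistance gene. It replicates from a ColE1/pMB1-type origin that is accompanied by the pBR322 bom site and the rop gene, which moderates copy number; the record lists copy number as unknown. An f1 origin is also present. The annotated tetracycline-resistance fragments are non-functional pBR322 remnants typical of pET backbones.

The insert, cloned between NdeI and XhoI, encodes the tandem SH2 domains of Syk (Ser 8 to Gln 264) carrying an R44A substitution. An N-terminal His-tag is followed by a TEV protease recognition site, so the tag can be removed after affinity purification. Transcription is driven by a T7 promoter with an adjacent lac operator and the T7 gene 10 ribosome binding site, and it ends at the T7 terminator. The plasmid-borne lacI gene supplies repressor, so expression stays off until IPTG induction in a host that provides T7 RNA polymerase. The record specifies Rosetta 2 (DE3) for expression and DH5alpha for propagation.

The feature table also picks up the vector's own His-tag sequence downstream of the Syk coding region. The depositor's stated protein ends at the final Syk residue, which suggests this vector tag is not translated, although the table does not explicitly mark a stop codon. The record gives no rationale for the R44A mutation. Because Syk's SH2 domains mediate binding to activated receptors, the construct is suited to producing purified mutant protein for biochemical, binding or structural studies.
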