Addgene plasmid #172856: Syk tSH2 R44A in pET-30a(+)
Purpose: express murine Syk tandem SH2 domains (Ser 8 to Gln 264), with R44A mutation and a TEV-cleavable His-tag. For use in E.coli strain Rosetta 2 (DE3).
Depositing lab: Carol Post.
Backbone
  Vector backbone: pET-30a(+)
  Backbone manufacturer: Novagen
  Backbone size w/o insert (bp): 5422
  Total vector size (bp): 6081
  Vector type: Bacterial Expression
Growth in bacteria
  Bacterial resistance: Kanamycin, 50 μg/mL
  Growth temperature: 37°C
  Growth strain: DH5alpha
  Growth instructions: Provided by Addgene in DH5alpha. Use Rosetta 2 (DE3) for expression studies.
  Copy number: Unknown
Gene/Insert
  Gene/Insert name: murine Syk tandem SH2 domains (Ser 8 to Gln 264), with R44A mutation and a TEV-cleavable His-tag (alt name: Spleen tyrosine kinase)
  Species: M. musculus (mouse)
  Insert size (bp): 852
  Mutation: R44A
  GenBank ID: NP_035648
  Entrez Gene: Syk (a.k.a. Sykb)
  Promoter: T7
  Tag / fusion protein: TEV-cleavable His-tag (N terminal on insert)
  Cloning method: Restriction Enzyme; 5′ cloning site NdeI (unknown if destroyed); 3′ cloning site XhoI (unknown if destroyed)
  Sequencing primers: 5′ T7 promoter; 3′ T7 terminator
Terms and licenses: Academic/Nonprofit Terms; Industry Terms: Not Available to Industry
Depositor comments: encoding the following protein sequence: MGSSHHHHHHDYDIPTTENLYFQSANHLTYFFGNITREEAEDYLVQGGMTDGLYLLRQSANYLGGFALSVAHNRKAHHYTIERELNGTYAISGGRAHASPADLCHYHSQEPDGLICLLKKPFNRPPGVQPKTGPFEDLKENLIREYVKQTWNLQGQALEQAIISQKPQLEKLIATTAHEKMPWFHGNISRDESEQTVLIGSKTNGKFLIRARDNSGSYALCLLHEGKVLHYRIDRDKTGKLSIPEGKKFDTLWQLVEHYSYKPDGLLRVLTVPCQKIGAQ–
How to cite: Syk tSH2 R44A in pET-30a(+) was a gift from Carol Post (Addgene plasmid # 172856)
